Addgene plasmid #131011: pAsCpf1GG
Purpose: Backbone plasmid for generating CRISPR arrays for AsCas12a. Contains a GFP-dropout cassette and a direct repeat.
Depositing lab: Chase Beisel. Depositing organization: Helmholtz-Zentrum fuer Infektionsforschung (HZI). Publication: Modular one-pot assembly of CRISPR arrays enables library generation and reveals factors influencing crRNA biogenesis. Liao C, Ttofali F, Slotkowski RA, Denny SR, Cecil TD, Leenay RT, Keung AJ, Beisel CL. Nat Commun. 2019 Jul 3;10(1):2948. doi: 10.1038/s41467-019-10747-3. PubMed 31270316.
Backbone
  Vector backbone: pBAD18
  Total vector size (bp): 4410
  Vector type: Bacterial Expression, CRISPR
Growth in bacteria
  Bacterial resistance: Ampicillin, 100 μg/mL
  Growth temperature: 37°C
  Growth strain: DH5alpha
  Copy number: High Copy
Gene/Insert 1
  Gene/Insert name: direct repeat of AsCas12a
  Insert size (bp): 35
  Cloning method: Unknown
  Sequencing primers: 5′ AGCGCTCATGAGCCCGA; 3′ TGCCGCCAGGCAAATTCTG
Gene/Insert 2
  Gene/Insert name: GFP expression cassette
  Insert size (bp): 1012
  Cloning method: Unknown
  Sequencing primers: 5′ AGCGCTCATGAGCCCGA; 3′ TGCCGCCAGGCAAATTCTG
Terms and licenses: Academic/Nonprofit Terms; Industry Terms: Not Available to Industry
How to cite: pAsCpf1GG was a gift from Chase Beisel (Addgene plasmid # 131011 ; http://n2t.net/addgene:131011 ; RRID:Addgene_131011)
