[The description below was written by a language model from this plasmid's Addgene catalogue record and pLannotate feature annotations shown in this document.]
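Description:
pAsCpf1GG is a bacterial CRISPR cloning backbone of about 4.4 kb, built on pBAD18 and designed as the recipient vector for assembling CRISPR arrays for AsCas12a (AsCpf1). It is propagated in E. coli at high copy from a ColE1/pMB1-type origin and selected through the β-lactamase (AmpR) gene with its native promoter. Other backbone elements are a filamentous phage origin (annotated as f1 or M13 ori depending on the sequence record), the pBR322 bom region, and leftover fragments of rop, the tetracycline resistance gene and the tet promoter. No araC or araBAD promoter is annotated, so the arabinose-inducible module typical of pBAD18 does not appear to be present.

The working region begins with the strong constitutive synthetic promoter J23119, followed by a short pUC-type polylinker fragment. The catalogue lists a 35 bp AsCas12a direct repeat here, although it is not annotated in either feature table. Next comes a roughly 1 kb GFP expression cassette encoding superfolder GFP, closed by rrnB T1 and T7Te terminators. The promoter driving GFP within this cassette is not annotated. Downstream lie the 5S rRNA segment and rrnB T1/T2 terminators, positioned to terminate transcription of an inserted array.

The GFP cassette is a dropout marker: when repeat-spacer units replace it, correct clones lose fluorescence and can be told apart from green colonies carrying uncut parental plasmid. The "GG" in the name and the associated work on one-pot modular array assembly suggest Golden Gate-style cloning, but the record gives the cloning method as unknown and names no restriction sites. The plasmid carries no Cas12a nuclease gene, so the nuclease must be supplied separately. The depositor and sequencing-verified records differ by one nucleotide in length and share the same feature layout.
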