Features (pLannotate 1.2.2; 16 found; start..end, strand, type, name):
     21..61      -  CDS            rop (fragment): Rop protein, which maintains plasmids at low copy number; rop
     60..247     -  CDS            TcR (fragment): tetracycline efflux protein; tet; confers resistance to tetracycline
    257..275     +  promoter       tet promoter (fragment): E. coli promoter for tetracycline efflux protein gene
    280..314     +  promoter       J23119 promoter: bacterial promoter (Registry of Standard Biological Parts BBa J23119)
    321..338     +  misc_feature   MCS (fragment): pUC18/19 multiple cloning site
    531..1244    +  CDS            superfolder GFP: GFP variant that folds robustly even when fused to poorly folded proteins (Pédelacq et al., 2006)
   1256..1327    +  terminator     rrnB T1 terminator: transcription terminator T1 from the E. coli rrnB gene
   1343..1370    +  terminator     T7Te terminator: phage T7 early transcription terminator
   1512..1627    +  ncRNA          5S rRNA: Accession: RF00001 - 5S ribosomal RNA
   1631..1717    +  terminator     rrnB T1 terminator: Escherichia coli rrnB; transcription terminator T1 from the E. coli rrnB gene
   1809..1836    +  terminator     rrnB T2 terminator: transcription terminator T2 from the E. coli rrnB gene
   1855..1946    +  promoter       AmpR promoter: bla
   1947..2807    +  CDS            AmpR: β-lactamase; bla; confers resistance to ampicillin, carbenicillin, and related antibiotics
   2849..3304    +  rep_origin     f1 ori (sequence partly withheld): f1 bacteriophage origin of replication; arrow indicates direction of (+) strand synthesis
   3415..4003    +  rep_origin     ori: high-copy-number ColE1/pMB1/pBR322/pUC origin of replication
   4189..4329    -  misc_feature   bom: basis of mobility region from pBR322
>Addgene plasmid #131011 | pAsCpf1GG | depositor full sequence | sequence record 252348 | pAsCpf1GG sequence 4410 bps
GTCTCCGGGAGCTGCATGTGTCAGAGGTTTTCACCGTCATCACCGAAACGCGCGAGGCAGCAAGGAGATG
GCGCCCAACAGTCCCCCGGCCACGGGGCCTGCCACCATACCCACGCCGAAACAAGCGCTCATGAGCCCGA
AGTGGCGAGCCCGATCTTCCCCATCGGTGATGTCGGCGATATAGGCGCCAGCAACCGCACCTGTGGCGCC
GGTGATGCCGGCCACGATGCGTCCGGCGTAGAGGATCTGCTCATGTTTGACAGCTTATCATCGATGCATT
TGACAGCTAGCTCAGTCCTAGGTATAATGCTAGCGCTAGCGAATTCGAGCTCGGTACCAAGACGTCAACT
CGACCCTCGAGACGGAAAGTGAAACGTGATTTCATGCGTCATTTTGAACATTTTGTAAATCTTATTTAAT
AATGTGTGCGGCAATTCACATTTAATTTATGAATGTTTTCTTAACATCGCGGCAACTCAAGAAACGGCAG
GTTCGGATCTTAGCTACTAGAGAAAGAGGAGAAATACTAGATGCGTAAAGGCGAAGAGCTGTTCACTGGT
GTCGTCCCTATTCTGGTGGAACTGGATGGTGATGTCAACGGTCATAAGTTTTCCGTGCGTGGCGAGGGTG
AAGGTGACGCAACTAATGGTAAACTGACGCTGAAGTTCATCTGTACTACTGGTAAACTGCCGGTTCCTTG
GCCGACTCTGGTAACGACGCTGACTTATGGTGTTCAGTGCTTTGCTCGTTATCCGGACCATATGAAGCAG
CATGACTTCTTCAAGTCCGCCATGCCGGAAGGCTATGTGCAGGAACGCACGATTTCCTTTAAGGATGACG
GCACGTACAAAACGCGTGCGGAAGTGAAATTTGAAGGCGATACCCTGGTAAACCGCATTGAGCTGAAAGG
CATTGACTTTAAAGAGGACGGCAATATCCTGGGCCATAAGCTGGAATACAATTTTAACAGCCACAATGTT
TACATCACCGCCGATAAACAAAAAAATGGCATTAAAGCGAATTTTAAAATTCGCCACAACGTGGAGGATG
GCAGCGTGCAGCTGGCTGATCACTACCAGCAAAACACTCCAATCGGTGATGGTCCTGTTCTGCTGCCAGA
CAATCACTATCTGAGCACGCAAAGCGTTCTGTCTAAAGATCCGAACGAGAAACGCGATCATATGGTTCTG
CTGGAGTTCGTAACCGCAGCGGGCATCACGCATGGTATGGATGAACTGTACAAATGACCAGGCATCAAAT
AAAACGAAAGGCTCAGTCGAAAGACTGGGCCTTTCGTTTTATCTGTTGTTTGTCGGTGAACGCTCTCTAC
TAGAGTCACACTGGCTCACCTTCGGGTGGGCCTTTCTGCGTTTATACGTCTCTAACGGTCAAAAGACCTT
TTTAATTTCTACTCTTGTAGATAAGCTTGGCTGTTTTGGCGGATGAGAGAAGATTTTCAGCCTGATACAG
ATTAAATCAGAACGCAGAAGCGGTCTGATAAAACAGAATTTGCCTGGCGGCAGTAGCGCGGTGGTCCCAC
CTGACCCCATGCCGAACTCAGAAGTGAAACGCCGTAGCGCCGATGGTAGTGTGGGGTCTCCCCATGCGAG
AGTAGGGAACTGCCAGGCATCAAATAAAACGAAAGGCTCAGTCGAAAGACTGGGCCTTTCGTTTTATCTG
TTGTTTGTCGGTGAACGCTCTCCTGAGTAGGACAAATCCGCCGGGAGCGGATTTGAACGTTGCGAAGCAA
CGGCCCGGAGGGTGGCGGGCAGGACGCCCGCCATAAACTGCCAGGCATCAAATTAAGCAGAAGGCCATCC
TGACGGATGGCCTTTTTGCGTTTCTACAAACTCTTTTGTTTATTTTTCTAAATACATTCAAATATGTATC
CGCTCATGAGACAATAACCCTGATAAATGCTTCAATAATATTGAAAAAGGAAGAGTATGAGTATTCAACA
TTTCCGTGTCGCCCTTATTCCCTTTTTTGCGGCATTTTGCCTTCCTGTTTTTGCTCACCCAGAAACGCTG
GTGAAAGTAAAAGATGCTGAAGATCAGTTGGGTGCACGAGTGGGTTACATCGAACTGGATCTCAACAGCG
GTAAGATCCTTGAGAGTTTTCGCCCCGAAGAACGTTTTCCAATGATGAGCACTTTTAAAGTTCTGCTATG
TGGCGCGGTATTATCCCGTGTTGACGCCGGGCAAGAGCAACTCGGTCGCCGCATACACTATTCTCAGAAT
GACTTGGTTGAGTACTCACCAGTCACAGAAAAGCATCTTACGGATGGCATGACAGTAAGAGAATTATGCA
GTGCTGCCATAACCATGAGTGATAACACTGCGGCCAACTTACTTCTGACAACGATCGGAGGACCGAAGGA
GCTAACCGCTTTTTTGCACAACATGGGGGATCATGTAACTCGCCTTGATCGTTGGGAACCGGAGCTGAAT
GAAGCCATACCAAACGACGAGCGTGACACCACGATGCCTGCAGCAATGGCAACAACGTTGCGCAAACTAT
TAACTGGCGAACTACTTACTCTAGCTTCCCGGCAACAATTAATAGACTGGATGGAGGCGGATAAAGTTGC
AGGACCACTTCTGCGCTCGGCCCTTCCGGCTGGCTGGTTTATTGCTGATAAATCTGGAGCCGGTGAGCGT
GGGTCTCGCGGTATCATTGCAGCACTGGGGCCAGATGGTAAGCCCTCCCGTATCGTAGTTATCTACACGA
CGGGGAGTCAGGCAACTATGGATGAACGAAATAGACAGATCGCTGAGATAGGTGCCTCACTGATTAAGCA
TTGGTAACTGTCAGACCAAGTTTACTCATATATACTTTAGATTGATT
[125 nt withheld, positions 2848-2972]
C
[141 nt withheld, positions 2974-3114]
CCTTTGACGTTGGAGTCCACGTTCTTTAATAGTGGACTCTTGTTCCAAACTTGAACAACACTCAACCCTA
TCTCGGGCTATTCTTTTGATTTATAAGGGATTTTGCCGATTTCGGCCTATTGGTTAAAAAATGAGCTGAT
TTAACAAAAATTTAACGCGAATTTTAACAAAATATTAACGTTTACAATTTAAAAGGATCTAGGTGAAGAT
CCTTTTTGATAATCTCATGACCAAAATCCCTTAACGTGAGTTTTCGTTCCACTGAGCGTCAGACCCCGTA
GAAAAGATCAAAGGATCTTCTTGAGATCCTTTTTTTCTGCGCGTAATCTGCTGCTTGCAAACAAAAAAAC
CACCGCTACCAGCGGTGGTTTGTTTGCCGGATCAAGAGCTACCAACTCTTTTTCCGAAGGTAACTGGCTT
CAGCAGAGCGCAGATACCAAATACTGTCCTTCTAGTGTAGCCGTAGTTAGGCCACCACTTCAAGAACTCT
GTAGCACCGCCTACATACCTCGCTCTGCTAATCCTGTTACCAGTGGCTGCTGCCAGTGGCGATAAGTCGT
GTCTTACCGGGTTGGACTCAAGACGATAGTTACCGGATAAGGCGCAGCGGTCGGGCTGAACGGGGGGTTC
GTGCACACAGCCCAGCTTGGAGCGAACGACCTACACCGAACTGAGATACCTACAGCGTGAGCTATGAGAA
AGCGCCACGCTTCCCGAAGGGAGAAAGGCGGACAGGTATCCGGTAAGCGGCAGGGTCGGAACAGGAGAGC
GCACGAGGGAGCTTCCAGGGGGAAACGCCTGGTATCTTTATAGTCCTGTCGGGTTTCGCCACCTCTGACT
TGAGCGTCGATTTTTGTGATGCTCGTCAGGGGGGCGGAGCCTATGGAAAAACGCCAGCAACGCGGCCTTT
TTACGGTTCCTGGCCTTTTGCTGGCCTTTTGCTCACATGTTCTTTCCTGCGTTATCCCCTGATTCTGTGG
ATAACCGTATTACCGCCTTTGAGTGAGCTGATACCGCTCGCCGCAGCCGAACGACCGAGCGCAGCGAGTC
AGTGAGCGAGGAAGCGGAAGAGCGCCTGATGCGGTATTTTCTCCTTACGCATCTGTGCGGTATTTCACAC
CGCATATGGTGCACTCTCAGTACAATCTGCTCTGATGCCGCATAGTTAAGCCAGTATACACTCCGCTATC
GCTACGTGACTGGGTCATGGCTGCGCCCCGACACCCGCCAACACCCGCTGACGCGCCCTGACGGGCTTGT
CTGCTCCCGGCATCCGCTTACAGACAAGCTGTGACG
