Features (pLannotate 1.2.2; 16 found; start..end, strand, type, name):
     36..53      +  misc_feature   MCS (fragment): pUC18/19 multiple cloning site
    246..959     +  CDS            superfolder GFP: GFP variant that folds robustly even when fused to poorly folded proteins (Pédelacq et al., 2006)
    971..1042    +  terminator     rrnB T1 terminator: transcription terminator T1 from the E. coli rrnB gene
   1058..1085    +  terminator     T7Te terminator: phage T7 early transcription terminator
   1227..1342    +  ncRNA          5S rRNA: Accession: RF00001 - 5S ribosomal RNA
   1346..1432    +  terminator     rrnB T1 terminator: Escherichia coli rrnB; transcription terminator T1 from the E. coli rrnB gene
   1524..1551    +  terminator     rrnB T2 terminator: transcription terminator T2 from the E. coli rrnB gene
   1570..1661    +  promoter       AmpR promoter: bla
   1662..2522    +  CDS            AmpR: β-lactamase; bla; confers resistance to ampicillin, carbenicillin, and related antibiotics
   2564..2944    +  rep_origin     M13 ori (sequence partly withheld): M13 bacteriophage origin of replication; arrow indicates direction of (+) strand synthesis
   3130..3718    +  rep_origin     ori: high-copy-number ColE1/pMB1/pBR322/pUC origin of replication
   3904..4044    -  misc_feature   bom: basis of mobility region from pBR322
   4146..4185    -  CDS            rop (fragment): Rop protein, which maintains plasmids at low copy number; rop
   4186..4371    -  CDS            TcR (fragment): tetracycline efflux protein; tet; confers resistance to tetracycline
   4381..4399    +  promoter       tet promoter (fragment): E. coli promoter for tetracycline efflux protein gene
   4404..29      +  promoter       J23119 promoter (across the origin): bacterial promoter (Registry of Standard Biological Parts BBa J23119)
>Addgene plasmid #131011 | pAsCpf1GG | addgene full sequence | sequence record 258106 | Addgene NGS Result
GCTAGCTCAGTCCTAGGTATAATGCTAGCGCTAGCGAATTCGAGCTCGGTACCAAGACGTCAACTCGACC
CTCGAGACGGAAAGTGAAACGTGATTTCATGCGTCATTTTGAACATTTTGTAAATCTTATTTAATAATGT
GTGCGGCAATTCACATTTAATTTATGAATGTTTTCTTAACATCGCGGCAACTCAAGAAACGGCAGGTTCG
GATCTTAGCTACTAGAGAAAGAGGAGAAATACTAGATGCGTAAAGGCGAAGAGCTGTTCACTGGTGTCGT
CCCTATTCTGGTGGAACTGGATGGTGATGTCAACGGTCATAAGTTTTCCGTGCGTGGCGAGGGTGAAGGT
GACGCAACTAATGGTAAACTGACGCTGAAGTTCATCTGTACTACTGGTAAACTGCCGGTTCCTTGGCCGA
CTCTGGTAACGACGCTGACTTATGGTGTTCAGTGCTTTGCTCGTTATCCGGACCATATGAAGCAGCATGA
CTTCTTCAAGTCCGCCATGCCGGAAGGCTATGTGCAGGAACGCACGATTTCCTTTAAGGATGACGGCACG
TACAAAACGCGTGCGGAAGTGAAATTTGAAGGCGATACCCTGGTAAACCGCATTGAGCTGAAAGGCATTG
ACTTTAAAGAGGACGGCAATATCCTGGGCCATAAGCTGGAATACAATTTTAACAGCCACAATGTTTACAT
CACCGCCGATAAACAAAAAAATGGCATTAAAGCGAATTTTAAAATTCGCCACAACGTGGAGGATGGCAGC
GTGCAGCTGGCTGATCACTACCAGCAAAACACTCCAATCGGTGATGGTCCTGTTCTGCTGCCAGACAATC
ACTATCTGAGCACGCAAAGCGTTCTGTCTAAAGATCCGAACGAGAAACGCGATCATATGGTTCTGCTGGA
GTTCGTAACCGCAGCGGGCATCACGCATGGTATGGATGAACTGTACAAATGACCAGGCATCAAATAAAAC
GAAAGGCTCAGTCGAAAGACTGGGCCTTTCGTTTTATCTGTTGTTTGTCGGTGAACGCTCTCTACTAGAG
TCACACTGGCTCACCTTCGGGTGGGCCTTTCTGCGTTTATACGTCTCTAACGGTCAAAAGACCTTTTTAA
TTTCTACTCTTGTAGATAAGCTTGGCTGTTTTGGCGGATGAGAGAAGATTTTCAGCCTGATACAGATTAA
ATCAGAACGCAGAAGCGGTCTGATAAAACAGAATTTGCCTGGCGGCAGTAGCGCGGTGGTCCCACCTGAC
CCCATGCCGAACTCAGAAGTGAAACGCCGTAGCGCCGATGGTAGTGTGGGGTCTCCCCATGCGAGAGTAG
GGAACTGCCAGGCATCAAATAAAACGAAAGGCTCAGTCGAAAGACTGGGCCTTTCGTTTTATCTGTTGTT
TGTCGGTGAACGCTCTCCTGAGTAGGACAAATCCGCCGGGAGCGGATTTGAACGTTGCGAAGCAACGGCC
CGGAGGGTGGCGGGCAGGACGCCCGCCATAAACTGCCAGGCATCAAATTAAGCAGAAGGCCATCCTGACG
GATGGCCTTTTTGCGTTTCTACAAACTCTTTTGTTTATTTTTCTAAATACATTCAAATATGTATCCGCTC
ATGAGACAATAACCCTGATAAATGCTTCAATAATATTGAAAAAGGAAGAGTATGAGTATTCAACATTTCC
GTGTCGCCCTTATTCCCTTTTTTGCGGCATTTTGCCTTCCTGTTTTTGCTCACCCAGAAACGCTGGTGAA
AGTAAAAGATGCTGAAGATCAGTTGGGTGCACGAGTGGGTTACATCGAACTGGATCTCAACAGCGGTAAG
ATCCTTGAGAGTTTTCGCCCCGAAGAACGTTTTCCAATGATGAGCACTTTTAAAGTTCTGCTATGTGGCG
CGGTATTATCCCGTGTTGACGCCGGGCAAGAGCAACTCGGTCGCCGCATACACTATTCTCAGAATGACTT
GGTTGAGTACTCACCAGTCACAGAAAAGCATCTTACGGATGGCATGACAGTAAGAGAATTATGCAGTGCT
GCCATAACCATGAGTGATAACACTGCGGCCAACTTACTTCTGACAACGATCGGAGGACCGAAGGAGCTAA
CCGCTTTTTTGCACAACATGGGGGATCATGTAACTCGCCTTGATCGTTGGGAACCGGAGCTGAATGAAGC
CATACCAAACGACGAGCGTGACACCACGATGCCTGCAGCAATGGCAACAACGTTGCGCAAACTATTAACT
GGCGAACTACTTACTCTAGCTTCCCGGCAACAATTAATAGACTGGATGGAGGCGGATAAAGTTGCAGGAC
CACTTCTGCGCTCGGCCCTTCCGGCTGGCTGGTTTATTGCTGATAAATCTGGAGCCGGTGAGCGTGGGTC
TCGCGGTATCATTGCAGCACTGGGGCCAGATGGTAAGCCCTCCCGTATCGTAGTTATCTACACGACGGGG
AGTCAGGCAACTATGGATGAACGAAATAGACAGATCGCTGAGATAGGTGCCTCACTGATTAAGCATTGGT
AACTGTCAGACCAAGTTTACTCATATATACTTTAGATTGATT
[125 nt withheld, positions 2563-2687]
C
[141 nt withheld, positions 2689-2829]
CCTTTGACGTTGGAGTCCACGTTCTTT
[37 nt withheld, positions 2857-2893]
ACCCTATCTCGGGCTATTCTTTTGATTTATAAGGGATTTTGCCGATTTCGGCCTATTGGTTAAAAAATGA
GCTGATTTAACAAAAATTTAACGCGAATTTTAACAAAATATTAACGTTTACAATTTAAAAGGATCTAGGT
GAAGATCCTTTTTGATAATCTCATGACCAAAATCCCTTAACGTGAGTTTTCGTTCCACTGAGCGTCAGAC
CCCGTAGAAAAGATCAAAGGATCTTCTTGAGATCCTTTTTTTCTGCGCGTAATCTGCTGCTTGCAAACAA
AAAAACCACCGCTACCAGCGGTGGTTTGTTTGCCGGATCAAGAGCTACCAACTCTTTTTCCGAAGGTAAC
TGGCTTCAGCAGAGCGCAGATACCAAATACTGTCCTTCTAGTGTAGCCGTAGTTAGGCCACCACTTCAAG
AACTCTGTAGCACCGCCTACATACCTCGCTCTGCTAATCCTGTTACCAGTGGCTGCTGCCAGTGGCGATA
AGTCGTGTCTTACCGGGTTGGACTCAAGACGATAGTTACCGGATAAGGCGCAGCGGTCGGGCTGAACGGG
GGGTTCGTGCACACAGCCCAGCTTGGAGCGAACGACCTACACCGAACTGAGATACCTACAGCGTGAGCTA
TGAGAAAGCGCCACGCTTCCCGAAGGGAGAAAGGCGGACAGGTATCCGGTAAGCGGCAGGGTCGGAACAG
GAGAGCGCACGAGGGAGCTTCCAGGGGGAAACGCCTGGTATCTTTATAGTCCTGTCGGGTTTCGCCACCT
CTGACTTGAGCGTCGATTTTTGTGATGCTCGTCAGGGGGGCGGAGCCTATGGAAAAACGCCAGCAACGCG
GCCTTTTTACGGTTCCTGGCCTTTTGCTGGCCTTTTGCTCACATGTTCTTTCCTGCGTTATCCCCTGATT
CTGTGGATAACCGTATTACCGCCTTTGAGTGAGCTGATACCGCTCGCCGCAGCCGAACGACCGAGCGCAG
CGAGTCAGTGAGCGAGGAAGCGGAAGAGCGCCTGATGCGGTATTTTCTCCTTACGCATCTGTGCGGTATT
TCACACCGCATATGGTGCACTCTCAGTACAATCTGCTCTGATGCCGCATAGTTAAGCCAGTATACACTCC
GCTATCGCTACGTGACTGGGTCATGGCTGCGCCCCGACACCCGCCAACACCCGCTGACGCGCCCTGACGG
GCTTGTCTGCTCCCGGCATCCGCTTACAGACAAGCTGTGACGGTCTCCGGGAGCTGCATGTGTCAGAGGT
TTTCACCGTCATCACCGAAACGCGCGAGGCAGAAGGAGATGGCGCCCAACAGTCCCCCGGCCACGGGGCC
TGCCACCATACCCACGCCGAAACAAGCGCTCATGAGCCCGAAGTGGCGAGCCCGATCTTCCCCATCGGTG
ATGTCGGCGATATAGGCGCCAGCAACCGCACCTGTGGCGCCGGTGATGCCGGCCACGATGCGTCCGGCGT
AGAGGATCTGCTCATGTTTGACAGCTTATCATCGATGCATTTGACA
